>Addgene plasmid #76653 | MAP3K5 gRNA (BRDN0001147010) | addgene full sequence | sequence record 186244 | Addgene Assembled Sequence
CCCGGGTGCAAAGATGGATAAAGTTTTAAACAGAGAGGAATCTTTGCAGCTAATGGACCTTCTAGGTCTT
GAAAGGAGTGGGAATTGGCTCCGGTGCCCGTCAGTGGGCAGAGCGCACATCGCCCACAGTCCCCGAGAAG
TTGGGGGGAGGGGTCGGCAATTGATCCGGTGCCTAGAGAAGGTGGCGCGGGGTAAACTGGGAAAGTGATG
TCGTGTACTGGCTCCGCCTTTTTCCCGAGGGTGGGGGAGAACCGTATATAAGTGCAGTAGTCGCCGTGAA
CGTTCTTTTTCGCAACGGGTTTGCCGCCAGAACACAGGTAAGTGCCGTGTGTGGTTCCCGCGGGCCTGGC
CTCTTTACGGGTTATGGCCCTTGCGTGCCTTGAATTACTTCCACCTGGCTGCAGTACGTGATTCTTGATC
CCGAGCTTCGGGTTGGAAGTGGGTGGGAGAGTTCGAGGCCTTGCGCTTAAGGAGCCCCTTCGCCTCGTGC
TTGAGTTGAGGCCTGGCCTGGGCGCTGGGGCCGCCGCGTGCGAATCTGGTGGCACCTTCGCGCCTGTCTC
GCTGCTTTCGATAAGTCTCTAGCCATTTAAAATTTTTGATGACCTGCTGCGACGCTTTTTTTCTGGCAAG
ATAGTCTTGTAAATGCGGGCCAAGATCTGCACACTGGTATTTCGGTTTTTGGGGCCGCGGGCGGCGACGG
GGCCCGTGCGTCCCAGCGCACATGTTCGGCGAGGCGGGGCCTGCGAGCGCGGCCACCGAGAATCGGACGG
GGGTAGTCTCAAGCTGGCCGGCCTGCTCTGGTGCCTGGCCTCGCGCCGCCGTGTATCGCCCCGCCCTGGG
CGGCAAGGCTGGCCCGGTCGGCACCAGTTGCGTGAGCGGAAAGATGGCCGCTTCCCGGCCCTGCTGCAGG
GAGCTCAAAATGGAGGACGCGGCGCTCGGGAGAGCGGGCGGGTGAGTCACCCACACAAAGGAAAAGGGCC
TTTCCGTCCTCAGCCGTCGCTTCATGTGACTCCACGGAGTACCGGGCGCCGTCCAGGCACCTCGATTAGT
TCTCGAGCTTTTGGAGTACGTCGTCTTTAGGTTGGGGGGAGGGGTTTTATGCGATGGAGTTTCCCCACAC
TGAGTGGGTGGAGACTGAAGTTAGGCCAGCTTGGCACTTGATGTAATTCTCCTTGGAATTTGCCCTTTTT
GAGTTTGGATCTTGGTTCATTCTCAAGCCTCAGACAGTGGTTCAAAGTTTTTTTCTTCCATTTCAGGTGT
CGTGACGTACGGCCACCATGACCGAGTACAAGCCCACGGTGCGCCTCGCCACCCGCGACGACGTCCCCAG
GGCCGTACGCACCCTCGCCGCCGCGTTCGCCGACTACCCCGCCACGCGCCACACCGTCGATCCGGACCGC
CACATCGAGCGGGTCACCGAGCTGCAAGAACTCTTCCTCACGCGCGTCGGGCTCGACATCGGCAAGGTGT
GGGTCGCGGACGACGGCGCCGCCGTGGCGGTCTGGACCACGCCGGAGAGCGTCGAAGCGGGGGCGGTGTT
CGCCGAGATCGGCCCGCGCATGGCCGAGTTGAGCGGTTCCCGGCTGGCCGCGCAGCAACAGATGGAAGGC
CTCCTGGCGCCGCACCGGCCCAAGGAGCCCGCGTGGTTCCTGGCCACCGTCGGAGTCTCGCCCGACCACC
AGGGCAAGGGTCTGGGCAGCGCCGTCGTGCTCCCCGGAGTGGAGGCGGCCGAGCGCGCCGGGGTGCCCGC
CTTCCTGGAGACCTCCGCGCCCCGCAACCTCCCCTTCTACGAGCGGCTCGGCTTCACCGTCACCGCCGAC
GTCGAGGTGCCCGAAGGACCGCGCACCTGGTGCATGACCCGCAAGCCCGGTGCCTGAACGCGTTAAGTCG
ACAATCAACCTCTGGATTACAAAATTTGTGAAAGATTGACTGGTATTCTTAACTATGTTGCTCCTTTTAC
GCTATGTGGATACGCTGCTTTAATGCCTTTGTATCATGCTATTGCTTCCCGTATGGCTTTCATTTTCTCC
TCCTTGTATAAATCCTGGTTGCTGTCTCTTTATGAGGAGTTGTGGCCCGTTGTCAGGCAACGTGGCGTGG
TGTGCACTGTGTTTGCTGACGCAACCCCCACTGGTTGGGGCATTGCCACCACCTGTCAGCTCCTTTCCGG
GACTTTCGCTTTCCCCCTCCCTATTGCCACGGCGGAACTCATCGCCGCCTGCCTTGCCCGCTGCTGGACA
GGGGCTCGGCTGTTGGGCACTGACAATTCCGTGGTGTTGTCGGGGAAATCATCGTCCTTTCCTTGGCTGC
TCGCCTGTGTTGCCACCTGGATTCTGCGCGGGACGTCCTTCTGCTACGTCCCTTCGGCCCTCAATCCAGC
GGACCTTCCTTCCCGCGGCCTGCTGCCGGCTCTGCGGCCTCTTCCGCGTCTTCGCCTTCGCCCTCAGACG
AGTCGGATCTCCCTTTGGGCCGCCTCCCCGCGTCGACTTTAAGACCAATGACTTACAAGGCAGCTGTAGA
TCTTAGCCACTTTTTAAAAGAAAAGGGGGGACTGGAAGGGCTAATTCACTCCCAACGAAGACAAGATCTG
CTTTTTGCTTGTACTGGGTCTCTCTGGTTAGACCAGATCTGAGCCTGGGAGCTCTCTGGCTAACTAGGGA
ACCCACTGCTTAAGCCTCAATAAAGCTTGCCTTGAGTGCTTCAAGTAGTGTGTGCCCGTCTGTTGTGTGA
CTCTGGTAACTAGAGATCCCTCAGACCCTTTTAGTCAGTGTGGAAAATCTCTAGCAGTACGTATAGTAGT
TCATGTCATCTTATTATTCAGTATTTATAACTTGCAAAGAAATGAATATCAGAGAGTGAGAGGAACTTGT
TTATTGCAGCTTATAATGGTTACAAATAAAGCAATAGCATCACAAATTTCACAAATAAAGCATTTTTTTC
ACTGCATTCTAGTTGTGGTTTGTCCAAACTCATCAATGTATCTTATCATGTCTGGCTCTAGCTATCCCGC
CCCTAACTCCGCCCATCCCGCCCCTAACTCCGCCCAGTTCCGCCCATTCTCCGCCCCATGGCTGACTAAT
TTTTTTTATTTATGCAGAGGCCGAGGCCGCCTCGGCCTCTGAGCTATTCCAGAAGTAGTGAGGAGGCTTT
TTTGGAGGCCTAGGGACGTACCCAATTCGCCCTATAGTGAGTCGTATTACGCGCGCTCACTGGCCGTCGT
TTTACAACGTCGTGACTGGGAAAACCCTGGCGTTACCCAACTTAATCGCCTTGCAGCACATCCCCCTTTC
GCCAGCTGGCGTAATAGCGAAGAGGCCCGCACCGATCGCCCTTCCCAACAGTTGCGCAGCCTGAATGGCG
AATGGG
[124 nt withheld, positions 3367-3490]
C
[91 nt withheld, positions 3492-3582]
A
[49 nt withheld, positions 3584-3632]
CCTTTGACGTTGGAGTCCACGTTCTTT
[37 nt withheld, positions 3660-3696]
ACCCTATCTCGGTCTATTCTTTTGATTTATAAGGGATTTTGCCGATTTCGGCCTATTGGTTAAAAAATGA
GCTGATTTAACAAAAATTTAACGCGAATTTTAACAAAATATTAACGCTTACAATTTAGGTGGCACTTTTC
GGGGAAATGTGCGCGGAACCCCTATTTGTTTATTTTTCTAAATACATTCAAATATGTATCCGCTCATGAG
ACAATAACCCTGATAAATGCTTCAATAATATTGAAAAAGGAAGAGTATGAGTATTCAACATTTCCGTGTC
GCCCTTATTCCCTTTTTTGCGGCATTTTGCCTTCCTGTTTTTGCTCACCCAGAAACGCTGGTGAAAGTAA
AAGATGCTGAAGATCAGTTGGGTGCACGAGTGGGTTACATCGAACTGGATCTCAACAGCGGTAAGATCCT
TGAGAGTTTTCGCCCCGAAGAACGTTTTCCAATGATGAGCACTTTTAAAGTTCTGCTATGTGGCGCGGTA
TTATCCCGTATTGACGCCGGGCAAGAGCAACTCGGTCGCCGCATACACTATTCTCAGAATGACTTGGTTG
AGTACTCACCAGTCACAGAAAAGCATCTTACGGATGGCATGACAGTAAGAGAATTATGCAGTGCTGCCAT
AACCATGAGTGATAACACTGCGGCCAACTTACTTCTGACAACGATCGGAGGACCGAAGGAGCTAACCGCT
TTTTTGCACAACATGGGGGATCATGTAACTCGCCTTGATCGTTGGGAACCGGAGCTGAATGAAGCCATAC
CAAACGACGAGCGTGACACCACGATGCCTGTAGCAATGGCAACAACGTTGCGCAAACTATTAACTGGCGA
ACTACTTACTCTAGCTTCCCGGCAACAATTAATAGACTGGATGGAGGCGGATAAAGTTGCAGGACCACTT
CTGCGCTCGGCCCTTCCGGCTGGCTGGTTTATTGCTGATAAATCTGGAGCCGGTGAGCGTGGGTCTCGCG
GTATCATTGCAGCACTGGGGCCAGATGGTAAGCCCTCCCGTATCGTAGTTATCTACACGACGGGGAGTCA
GGCAACTATGGATGAACGAAATAGACAGATCGCTGAGATAGGTGCCTCACTGATTAAGCATTGGTAACTG
TCAGACCAAGTTTACTCATATATACTTTAGATTGATTTAAAACTTCATTTTTAATTTAAAAGGATCTAGG
TGAAGATCCTTTTTGATAATCTCATGACCAAAATCCCTTAACGTGAGTTTTCGTTCCACTGAGCGTCAGA
CCCCGTAGAAAAGATCAAAGGATCTTCTTGAGATCCTTTTTTTCTGCGCGTAATCTGCTGCTTGCAAACA
AAAAAACCACCGCTACCAGCGGTGGTTTGTTTGCCGGATCAAGAGCTACCAACTCTTTTTCCGAAGGTAA
CTGGCTTCAGCAGAGCGCAGATACCAAATACTGTTCTTCTAGTGTAGCCGTAGTTAGGCCACCACTTCAA
GAACTCTGTAGCACCGCCTACATACCTCGCTCTGCTAATCCTGTTACCAGTGGCTGCTGCCAGTGGCGAT
AAGTCGTGTCTTACCGGGTTGGACTCAAGACGATAGTTACCGGATAAGGCGCAGCGGTCGGGCTGAACGG
GGGGTTCGTGCACACAGCCCAGCTTGGAGCGAACGACCTACACCGAACTGAGATACCTACAGCGTGAGCT
ATGAGAAAGCGCCACGCTTCCCGAAGGGAGAAAGGCGGACAGGTATCCGGTAAGCGGCAGGGTCGGAACA
GGAGAGCGCACGAGGGAGCTTCCAGGGGGAAACGCCTGGTATCTTTATAGTCCTGTCGGGTTTCGCCACC
TCTGACTTGAGCGTCGATTTTTGTGATGCTCGTCAGGGGGGCGGAGCCTATGGAAAAACGCCAGCAACGC
GGCCTTTTTACGGTTCCTGGCCTTTTGCTGGCCTTTTGCTCACATGTTCTTTCCTGCGTTATCCCCTGAT
TCTGTGGATAACCGTATTACCGCCTTTGAGTGAGCTGATACCGCTCGCCGCAGCCGAACGACCGAGCGCA
GCGAGTCAGTGAGCGAGGAAGCGGAAGAGCGCCCAATACGCAAACCGCCTCTCCCCGCGCGTTGGCCGAT
TCATTAATGCAGCTGGCACGACAGGTTTCCCGACTGGAAAGCGGGCAGTGAGCGCAACGCAATTAATGTG
AGTTAGCTCACTCATTAGGCACCCCAGGCTTTACACTTTATGCTTCCGGCTCGTATGTTGTGTGGAATTG
TGAGCGGATAACAATTTCACACAGGAAACAGCTATGACCATGATTACGCCAAGCGCGCAATTAACCCTCA
CTAAAGGGAACAAAAGCTGGAGCTGCAAGCTTAATGTAGTCTTATGCAATACTCTTGTAGTCTTGCAACA
TGGTAACGATGAGTTAGCAACATGCCTTACAAGGAGAGAAAAAGCACCGTGCATGCCGATTGGTGGAAGT
AAGGTGGTACGATCGTGCCTTATTAGGAAGGCAACAGACGGGTCTGACATGGATTGGACGAACCACTGAA
TTGCCGCATTGCAGAGATATTGTATTTAAGTGCCTAGCTCGATACATAAACGGGTCTCTCTGGTTAGACC
AGATCTGAGCCTGGGAGCTCTCTGGCTAACTAGGGAACCCACTGCTTAAGCCTCAATAAAGCTTGCCTTG
AGTGCTTCAAGTAGTGTGTGCCCGTCTGTTGTGTGACTCTGGTAACTAGAGATCCCTCAGACCCTTTTAG
TCAGTGTGGAAAATCTCTAGCAGTGGCGCCCGAACAGGGACTTGAAAGCGAAAGGGAAACCAGAGGAGCT
CTCTCGACGCAGGACTCGGCTTGCTGAAGCGCGCACGGCAAGAGGCGAGGGGCGGCGACTGGTGAGTACG
CCAAAAATTTTGACTAGCGGAGGCTAGAAGGAGAGAGATGGGTGCGAGAGCGTCAGTATTAAGCGGGGGA
GAATTAGATCGCGATGGGAAAAAATTCGGTTAAGGCCAGGGGGAAAGAAAAAATATAAATTAAAACATAT
AGTATGGGCAAGCAGGGAGCTAGAACGATTCGCAGTTAATCCTGGCCTGTTAGAAACATCAGAAGGCTGT
AGACAAATACTGGGACAGCTACAACCATCCCTTCAGACAGGATCAGAAGAACTTAGATCATTATATAATA
CAGTAGCAACCCTCTATTGTGTGCATCAAAGGATAGAGATAAAAGACACCAAGGAAGCTTTAGACAAGAT
AGAGGAAGAGCAAAACAAAAGTAAGACCACCGCACAGCAAGCGGCCGCTGATCTTCAGACCTGGAGGAGG
AGATATGAGGGACAATTGGAGAAGTGAATTATATAAATATAAAGTAGTAAAAATTGAACCATTAGGAGTA
GCACCCACCAAGGCAAAGAGAAGAGTGGTGCAGAGAGAAAAAAGAGCAGTGGGAATAGGAGCTTTGTTCC
TTGGGTTCTTGGGAGCAGCAGGAAGCACTATGGGCGCAGCGTCAATGACGCTGACGGTACAGGCCAGACA
ATTATTGTCTGGTATAGTGCAGCAGCAGAACAATTTGCTGAGGGCTATTGAGGCGCAACAGCATCTGTTG
CAACTCACAGTCTGGGGCATCAAGCAGCTCCAGGCAAGAATCCTGGCTGTGGAAAGATACCTAAAGGATC
AACAGCTCCTGGGGATTTGGGGTTGCTCTGGAAAACTCATTTGCACCACTGCTGTGCCTTGGAATGCTAG
TTGGAGTAATAAATCTCTGGAACAGATTTGGAATCACACGACCTGGATGGAGTGGGACAGAGAAATTAAC
AATTACACAAGCTTAATACACTCCTTAATTGAAGAATCGCAAAACCAGCAAGAAAAGAATGAACAAGAAT
TATTGGAATTAGATAAATGGGCAAGTTTGTGGAATTGGTTTAACATAACAAATTGGCTGTGGTATATAAA
ATTATTCATAATGATAGTAGGAGGCTTGGTAGGTTTAAGAATAGTTTTTGCTGTACTTTCTATAGTGAAT
AGAGTTAGGCAGGGATATTCACCATTATCGTTTCAGACCCACCTCCCAACCCCGAGGGGACCCAGAGAGG
GCCTATTTCCCATGATTCCTTCATATTTGCATATACGATACAAGGCTGTTAGAGAGATAATTAGAATTAA
TTTGACTGTAAACACAAAGATATTAGTACAAAATACGTGACGTAGAAAGTAATAATTTCTTGGGTAGTTT
GCAGTTTTAAAATTATGTTTTAAAATGGACTATCATATGCTTACCGTAACTTGAAAGTATTTCGATTTCT
TGGCTTTATATATCTTGTGGAAAGGACGAAACACCGACAGTCAGGAATTAATTATGGTTTTAGAGCTAGA
AATAGCAAGTTAAAATAAGGCTAGTCCGTTATCAACTTGAAAAAGTGGCACCGAGTCGGTGCTTTTTTAA
GCTTGGCGTAACTAGATCTTGAGACAAATGGCAGTATTCATCCACAATTTTAAAAGAAAAGGGGGGATTG
GGGGGTACAGTGCAGGGGAAAGAATAGTAGACATAATAGCAACAGACATACAAACTAAAGAATTACAAAA
ACAAATTACAAAAATTCAAAATTTTCGGGTTTATTACAGGGACAGCAGAGATCCACTTTGGCGCCGGCTC
GAGGGGG
Features (pLannotate 1.2.2; 29 found; start..end, strand, type, name):
     14..80      +  CDS            small t antigen (fragment): SV40 (simian virus 40) small t antigen
    106..317     +  promoter       EF-1α core promoter: core promoter for human elongation factor EF-1α
    318..1256    +  intron         EF-1α intron A: intron upstream of the start codon of human EF-1α
   1278..1877    +  CDS            PuroR (fragment): puromycin N-acetyltransferase; pac from Streptomyces; confers resistance to puromycin
   1893..2481    +  misc_feature   WPRE: woodchuck hepatitis virus posttranscriptional regulatory element
   2532..2551    +  misc_feature   cPPT/CTS (fragment): central polypurine tract and central termination sequence of HIV-1
   2553..2786    +  LTR            3' LTR (ΔU3): self-inactivating 3' long terminal repeat (LTR) from HIV-1
   2864..2985    +  polyA_signal   SV40 poly(A) signal: SV40 polyadenylation signal
   3025..3160    +  rep_origin     SV40 ori: SV40 origin of replication
   3181..3199    -  promoter       T7 promoter: promoter for bacteriophage T7 RNA polymerase
   3207..3362    +  CDS            lacZα (fragment): LacZα fragment of β-galactosidase; lacZ fragment
   3367..3795    +  rep_origin     f1 ori (sequence partly withheld): f1 bacteriophage origin of replication; arrow indicates direction of (+) strand synthesis
   3848..3952    +  promoter       AmpR promoter: bla
   3953..4813    +  CDS            AmpR: β-lactamase; bla; confers resistance to ampicillin, carbenicillin, and related antibiotics
   4984..5572    +  rep_origin     ori: high-copy-number ColE1/pMB1/pBR322/pUC origin of replication
   5755..5847    +  CDS            lacI (fragment): lac repressor; lacI; The lac repressor binds to the lac operator to inhibit transcription in E. coli. This inhibition can be relieved by adding lactose or isopropyl-β-D-thiogalactopyranoside (IPTG).
   5860..5881    +  protein_bind   CAP binding site: CAP binding activates transcription in the presence of cAMP. E. coli catabolite activator protein
   5896..5926    +  promoter       lac promoter: promoter for the E. coli lac operon
   5934..5950    +  protein_bind   lac operator: The lac repressor binds to the lac operator to inhibit transcription in E. coli. This inhibition can be relieved by adding lactose or isopropyl-β-D-thiogalactopyranoside (IPTG). lac repressor encoded by lacI
   5995..6013    +  promoter       T3 promoter: promoter for bacteriophage T3 RNA polymerase
   6041..6267    +  promoter       RSV promoter: Rous sarcoma virus enhancer/promoter
   6268..6448    +  LTR            5' LTR (truncated): truncated 5' long terminal repeat (LTR) from HIV-1
   6495..6620    +  misc_feature   HIV-1 Ψ: packaging signal of human immunodeficiency virus type 1
   6604..6967    +  CDS            HIV-1 gag (fragment): gag protein from human immunodeficiency virus 1; gag
   7113..7346    +  misc_feature   RRE: The Rev response element (RRE) of HIV-1 allows for Rev-dependent mRNA export from the nucleus to the cytoplasm.
   7723..7749    +  CDS            Rev (fragment): human immunodeficiency virus 1 (HIV-1) Rev protein; rev; enhances nuclear export of unspliced and incompletely spliced viral mRNAs
   7753..7993    +  promoter       U6 promoter: RNA polymerase III promoter for human U6 snRNA
   8023..8098    +  misc_RNA       gRNA scaffold: guide RNA scaffold for the Streptococcus pyogenes CRISPR/Cas9 system
   8154..8271    +  misc_feature   cPPT/CTS: central polypurine tract and central termination sequence of HIV-1
