[The description below was written by a language model from this plasmid's Addgene catalogue record and pLannotate feature annotations shown in this document.]
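Description:
MAP3K5 gRNA (BRDN0001147010) is a third-generation lentiviral CRISPR guide plasmid built on the lentiGuide-Puro backbone and designed to direct Streptococcus pyogenes Cas9 to the human MAP3K5 gene (also known as ASK1, MAPKKK5 or MEKK5). It is propagated in E. coli as a high-copy plasmid through a ColE1/pUC-type origin with ampicillin selection (AmpR, β-lactamase). The backbone also carries an f1 origin, an SV40 origin and poly(A) signal, and remnants of lac and phage promoter elements that play no role in the payload.

The lentiviral transfer cassette begins with an RSV promoter fused to a truncated HIV-1 5' LTR, which makes genomic RNA production Tat-independent. This is followed by the Ψ packaging signal with a partial gag sequence, the Rev response element for nuclear export of the unspliced viral RNA, and a cPPT/CTS that aids nuclear import. It ends with a self-inactivating ΔU3 3' LTR.

Within this frame, a human U6 RNA polymerase III promoter drives the MAP3K5-specific spacer joined to the SpCas9 gRNA scaffold. Downstream, the EF-1α core promoter with its intron A drives puromycin N-acetyltransferase, stabilised by a WPRE, allowing puromycin selection of transduced mammalian cells.

The plasmid does not encode Cas9, so it must be used in cells that already express the nuclease or alongside a separate Cas9 lentivirus such as lentiCas9-Blast. The guide was designed against the MAP3K5 RefSeq transcript and belongs to a human kinome gRNA collection. Its typical use is knockout of MAP3K5 in human cells through lentiviral delivery.
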