Addgene plasmid #76653: MAP3K5 gRNA (BRDN0001147010)
Purpose: 3rd generation lentiviral gRNA plasmid targeting human MAP3K5
Depositing lab: John Doench & David Root. Depositing organization: Broad Institute. Publication: Optimized sgRNA design to maximize activity and minimize off-target effects of CRISPR-Cas9. Doench JG, Fusi N, Sullender M, Hegde M, Vaimberg EW, Donovan KF, Smith I, Tothova Z, Wilen C, Orchard R, Virgin HW, Listgarten J, Root DE. Nat Biotechnol. 2016 Jan 18. doi: 10.1038/nbt.3437. PubMed 26780180.
Backbone
  Vector backbone: lentiGuide-Puro
  Backbone manufacturer: Zhang Lab (Addgene plasmid # 52963)
  Vector type: Mammalian Expression, Lentiviral, CRISPR
  Selectable markers: Puromycin
Growth in bacteria
  Bacterial resistance: Ampicillin, 100 μg/mL
  Growth temperature: 37°C
  Growth strain: DH5alpha
  Copy number: High Copy
Gene/Insert
  Gene/Insert name: MAP3K5 (alt names: MAP3K5; NM_005923.3)
  gRNA/shRNA sequence: ACAGTCAGGAATTAATTATG
  Species: H. sapiens (human)
  Entrez Gene: MAP3K5 (a.k.a. ASK1, MAPKKK5, MEKK5)
  Promoter: hU6
  Cloning method: Unknown
  Sequencing primers: 5′ U6-F; 3′ pS2-R
Terms and licenses: Academic/Nonprofit Terms; Industry Terms: Not Available to Industry
Depositor comments: The gRNA was designed to target the following Genbank reference sequence(s): NM_005923.3. Note that this plasmid does NOT contain Cas9. It should be used in conjunction with lentiCas9-Blast (Addgene #52962) or otherwise with cell lines already expressing Cas9. Browse the full kinome gRNA library at http://www.addgene.org/pooled-library/broadgpp-human-kinome/ or visit http://www.broadinstitute.org/rnai/public/ for detailed protocols and information.
How to cite: MAP3K5 gRNA (BRDN0001147010) was a gift from John Doench & David Root (Addgene plasmid # 76653 ; http://n2t.net/addgene:76653 ; RRID:Addgene_76653)
