>Addgene plasmid #76653 | MAP3K5 gRNA (BRDN0001147010) | depositor partial sequence | sequence record 144113 | Target Sequence
ACAGTCAGGAATTAATTATG
