>Addgene plasmid #76653 | MAP3K5 gRNA (BRDN0001147010) | addgene partial sequence | sequence record 186243 | hU6-F
AGAAAGTAATAATTTCTTGGGTAGTTTGCAGTTTTAAAATTATGTTTTAAAATGGACTATCATATGCTTA
CCGTAACTTGAAAGTATTTCGATTTCTTGGCTTTATATATCTTGTGGAAAGGACGAAACACCGACAGTCA
GGAATTAATTATGGTTTTAGAGCTAGAAATAGCAAGTTAAAATAAGGCTAGTCCGTTATCAACTTGAAAA
AGTGGCACCGAGTCGGTGCTTTTTTAAGCTTGGCGTAACTAGATCTTGAGACAAATGGCAGTATTCATCC
ACAATTTTAAAAGAAAAGGGGGGATTGGGGGGTACAGTGCAGGGGAAAGAATAGTAGACATAATAGCAAC
AGACATACAAACTAAAGAATTACAAAAACAAATTACAAAAATTCAAAATTTTCGGGTTTATTACAGGGAC
AGCAGAGATCCACTTTGGCGCCGGCTCGAGGGGGCCCGGGTGCAAAGATGGATAAAGTTTTAAACAGAGA
GGAATCTTTGCAGCTAATGGACCTTCTAGGTCTTGAAAGGAGTGGGAATTGGCTCCGGTGCCCGTCAGTG
GGCAGAGCGC
